Addgene plasmid #77342: TWF2 gRNA (BRDN0001146396)
Purpose: 3rd generation lentiviral gRNA plasmid targeting human TWF2
Depositing lab: John Doench & David Root. Depositing organization: Broad Institute. Publication: Optimized sgRNA design to maximize activity and minimize off-target effects of CRISPR-Cas9. Doench JG, Fusi N, Sullender M, Hegde M, Vaimberg EW, Donovan KF, Smith I, Tothova Z, Wilen C, Orchard R, Virgin HW, Listgarten J, Root DE. Nat Biotechnol. 2016 Jan 18. doi: 10.1038/nbt.3437. PubMed 26780180.
Backbone
  Vector backbone: lentiGuide-Puro
  Backbone manufacturer: Zhang Lab (Addgene plasmid # 52963)
  Vector type: Mammalian Expression, Lentiviral, CRISPR
  Selectable markers: Puromycin
Growth in bacteria
  Bacterial resistance: Ampicillin, 100 μg/mL
  Growth temperature: 37°C
  Growth strain: DH5alpha
  Copy number: High Copy
Gene/Insert
  Gene/Insert name: TWF2 (alt names: TWF2; NM_007284.3)
  gRNA/shRNA sequence: CCTGAGCATTCTGTGAGTCG
  Species: H. sapiens (human)
  Entrez Gene: TWF2 (a.k.a. MSTP011, A6RP, A6r, PTK9L)
  Promoter: hU6
  Cloning method: Unknown
  Sequencing primers: 5′ U6-F; 3′ pS2-R
Terms and licenses: Academic/Nonprofit Terms; Industry Terms: Not Available to Industry
Depositor comments: The gRNA was designed to target the following Genbank reference sequence(s): NM_007284.3. Note that this plasmid does NOT contain Cas9. It should be used in conjunction with lentiCas9-Blast (Addgene #52962) or otherwise with cell lines already expressing Cas9. Browse the full kinome gRNA library at http://www.addgene.org/pooled-library/broadgpp-human-kinome/ or visit http://www.broadinstitute.org/rnai/public/ for detailed protocols and information.
How to cite: TWF2 gRNA (BRDN0001146396) was a gift from John Doench & David Root (Addgene plasmid # 77342 ; http://n2t.net/addgene:77342 ; RRID:Addgene_77342)
