[The description below was written by a language model from this plasmid's Addgene catalogue record and pLannotate feature annotations shown in this document.]
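Description:
TWF2 gRNA (BRDN0001146396) is a third-generation lentiviral guide RNA plasmid built on the lentiGuide-Puro backbone and designed to direct Streptococcus pyogenes Cas9 to the human TWF2 gene (twinfilin 2, also known as PTK9L or A6RP). In bacteria it is maintained at high copy through a ColE1/pUC-type origin and selected with ampicillin via the β-lactamase gene. The backbone also carries an f1 origin, an SV40 origin and poly(A) signal, and remnants of lac and T7/T3 cloning-vector sequences.

The lentiviral portion begins with an RSV promoter fused to a truncated HIV-1 5' LTR, which makes genomic RNA production in packaging cells Tat-independent. This is followed by the Ψ packaging signal with a gag fragment and the Rev response element. Downstream, a human U6 RNA polymerase III promoter drives the TWF2-targeting spacer joined to the SpCas9 gRNA scaffold, and a cPPT/CTS element is present to aid nuclear import of the viral genome. A separate cassette uses the EF-1α core promoter with its intron A to express puromycin N-acetyltransferase, allowing selection of transduced mammalian cells. WPRE enhances transcript expression, and a U3-deleted 3' LTR makes the integrated provirus self-inactivating.

The plasmid does not encode Cas9, so it is meant to be paired with a separate Cas9 lentiviral vector or used in cells that already express Cas9. According to the depositor, the guide was designed against the TWF2 reference transcript and belongs to a human kinome gRNA collection, associated with work on optimised sgRNA design. It suits individual knockout or validation experiments on TWF2.
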