Features (pLannotate 1.2.2; 29 found; start..end, strand, type, name):
     14..80      +  CDS            small t antigen (fragment): SV40 (simian virus 40) small t antigen
    106..317     +  promoter       EF-1α core promoter: core promoter for human elongation factor EF-1α
    318..1256    +  intron         EF-1α intron A: intron upstream of the start codon of human EF-1α
   1278..1877    +  CDS            PuroR (fragment): puromycin N-acetyltransferase; pac from Streptomyces; confers resistance to puromycin
   1893..2481    +  misc_feature   WPRE: woodchuck hepatitis virus posttranscriptional regulatory element
   2532..2551    +  misc_feature   cPPT/CTS (fragment): central polypurine tract and central termination sequence of HIV-1
   2553..2786    +  LTR            3' LTR (ΔU3): self-inactivating 3' long terminal repeat (LTR) from HIV-1
   2864..2985    +  polyA_signal   SV40 poly(A) signal: SV40 polyadenylation signal
   3025..3160    +  rep_origin     SV40 ori: SV40 origin of replication
   3181..3199    -  promoter       T7 promoter: promoter for bacteriophage T7 RNA polymerase
   3207..3362    +  CDS            lacZα (fragment): LacZα fragment of β-galactosidase; lacZ fragment
   3367..3795    +  rep_origin     f1 ori (sequence partly withheld): f1 bacteriophage origin of replication; arrow indicates direction of (+) strand synthesis
   3848..3952    +  promoter       AmpR promoter: bla
   3953..4813    +  CDS            AmpR: β-lactamase; bla; confers resistance to ampicillin, carbenicillin, and related antibiotics
   4984..5572    +  rep_origin     ori: high-copy-number ColE1/pMB1/pBR322/pUC origin of replication
   5755..5847    +  CDS            lacI (fragment): lac repressor; lacI; The lac repressor binds to the lac operator to inhibit transcription in E. coli. This inhibition can be relieved by adding lactose or isopropyl-β-D-thiogalactopyranoside (IPTG).
   5860..5881    +  protein_bind   CAP binding site: CAP binding activates transcription in the presence of cAMP. E. coli catabolite activator protein
   5896..5926    +  promoter       lac promoter: promoter for the E. coli lac operon
   5934..5950    +  protein_bind   lac operator: The lac repressor binds to the lac operator to inhibit transcription in E. coli. This inhibition can be relieved by adding lactose or isopropyl-β-D-thiogalactopyranoside (IPTG). lac repressor encoded by lacI
   5995..6013    +  promoter       T3 promoter: promoter for bacteriophage T3 RNA polymerase
   6041..6267    +  promoter       RSV promoter: Rous sarcoma virus enhancer/promoter
   6268..6448    +  LTR            5' LTR (truncated): truncated 5' long terminal repeat (LTR) from HIV-1
   6495..6620    +  misc_feature   HIV-1 Ψ: packaging signal of human immunodeficiency virus type 1
   6604..6967    +  CDS            HIV-1 gag (fragment): gag protein from human immunodeficiency virus 1; gag
   7113..7346    +  misc_feature   RRE: The Rev response element (RRE) of HIV-1 allows for Rev-dependent mRNA export from the nucleus to the cytoplasm.
   7723..7749    +  CDS            Rev (fragment): human immunodeficiency virus 1 (HIV-1) Rev protein; rev; enhances nuclear export of unspliced and incompletely spliced viral mRNAs
   7753..7993    +  promoter       U6 promoter: RNA polymerase III promoter for human U6 snRNA
   8023..8098    +  misc_RNA       gRNA scaffold: guide RNA scaffold for the Streptococcus pyogenes CRISPR/Cas9 system
   8154..8271    +  misc_feature   cPPT/CTS: central polypurine tract and central termination sequence of HIV-1
>Addgene plasmid #77342 | TWF2 gRNA (BRDN0001146396) | addgene full sequence | sequence record 187576 | Addgene Assembled Sequence
CCCGGGTGCAAAGATGGATAAAGTTTTAAACAGAGAGGAATCTTTGCAGCTAATGGACCTTCTAGGTCTT
GAAAGGAGTGGGAATTGGCTCCGGTGCCCGTCAGTGGGCAGAGCGCACATCGCCCACAGTCCCCGAGAAG
TTGGGGGGAGGGGTCGGCAATTGATCCGGTGCCTAGAGAAGGTGGCGCGGGGTAAACTGGGAAAGTGATG
TCGTGTACTGGCTCCGCCTTTTTCCCGAGGGTGGGGGAGAACCGTATATAAGTGCAGTAGTCGCCGTGAA
CGTTCTTTTTCGCAACGGGTTTGCCGCCAGAACACAGGTAAGTGCCGTGTGTGGTTCCCGCGGGCCTGGC
CTCTTTACGGGTTATGGCCCTTGCGTGCCTTGAATTACTTCCACCTGGCTGCAGTACGTGATTCTTGATC
CCGAGCTTCGGGTTGGAAGTGGGTGGGAGAGTTCGAGGCCTTGCGCTTAAGGAGCCCCTTCGCCTCGTGC
TTGAGTTGAGGCCTGGCCTGGGCGCTGGGGCCGCCGCGTGCGAATCTGGTGGCACCTTCGCGCCTGTCTC
GCTGCTTTCGATAAGTCTCTAGCCATTTAAAATTTTTGATGACCTGCTGCGACGCTTTTTTTCTGGCAAG
ATAGTCTTGTAAATGCGGGCCAAGATCTGCACACTGGTATTTCGGTTTTTGGGGCCGCGGGCGGCGACGG
GGCCCGTGCGTCCCAGCGCACATGTTCGGCGAGGCGGGGCCTGCGAGCGCGGCCACCGAGAATCGGACGG
GGGTAGTCTCAAGCTGGCCGGCCTGCTCTGGTGCCTGGCCTCGCGCCGCCGTGTATCGCCCCGCCCTGGG
CGGCAAGGCTGGCCCGGTCGGCACCAGTTGCGTGAGCGGAAAGATGGCCGCTTCCCGGCCCTGCTGCAGG
GAGCTCAAAATGGAGGACGCGGCGCTCGGGAGAGCGGGCGGGTGAGTCACCCACACAAAGGAAAAGGGCC
TTTCCGTCCTCAGCCGTCGCTTCATGTGACTCCACGGAGTACCGGGCGCCGTCCAGGCACCTCGATTAGT
TCTCGAGCTTTTGGAGTACGTCGTCTTTAGGTTGGGGGGAGGGGTTTTATGCGATGGAGTTTCCCCACAC
TGAGTGGGTGGAGACTGAAGTTAGGCCAGCTTGGCACTTGATGTAATTCTCCTTGGAATTTGCCCTTTTT
GAGTTTGGATCTTGGTTCATTCTCAAGCCTCAGACAGTGGTTCAAAGTTTTTTTCTTCCATTTCAGGTGT
CGTGACGTACGGCCACCATGACCGAGTACAAGCCCACGGTGCGCCTCGCCACCCGCGACGACGTCCCCAG
GGCCGTACGCACCCTCGCCGCCGCGTTCGCCGACTACCCCGCCACGCGCCACACCGTCGATCCGGACCGC
CACATCGAGCGGGTCACCGAGCTGCAAGAACTCTTCCTCACGCGCGTCGGGCTCGACATCGGCAAGGTGT
GGGTCGCGGACGACGGCGCCGCCGTGGCGGTCTGGACCACGCCGGAGAGCGTCGAAGCGGGGGCGGTGTT
CGCCGAGATCGGCCCGCGCATGGCCGAGTTGAGCGGTTCCCGGCTGGCCGCGCAGCAACAGATGGAAGGC
CTCCTGGCGCCGCACCGGCCCAAGGAGCCCGCGTGGTTCCTGGCCACCGTCGGAGTCTCGCCCGACCACC
AGGGCAAGGGTCTGGGCAGCGCCGTCGTGCTCCCCGGAGTGGAGGCGGCCGAGCGCGCCGGGGTGCCCGC
CTTCCTGGAGACCTCCGCGCCCCGCAACCTCCCCTTCTACGAGCGGCTCGGCTTCACCGTCACCGCCGAC
GTCGAGGTGCCCGAAGGACCGCGCACCTGGTGCATGACCCGCAAGCCCGGTGCCTGAACGCGTTAAGTCG
ACAATCAACCTCTGGATTACAAAATTTGTGAAAGATTGACTGGTATTCTTAACTATGTTGCTCCTTTTAC
GCTATGTGGATACGCTGCTTTAATGCCTTTGTATCATGCTATTGCTTCCCGTATGGCTTTCATTTTCTCC
TCCTTGTATAAATCCTGGTTGCTGTCTCTTTATGAGGAGTTGTGGCCCGTTGTCAGGCAACGTGGCGTGG
TGTGCACTGTGTTTGCTGACGCAACCCCCACTGGTTGGGGCATTGCCACCACCTGTCAGCTCCTTTCCGG
GACTTTCGCTTTCCCCCTCCCTATTGCCACGGCGGAACTCATCGCCGCCTGCCTTGCCCGCTGCTGGACA
GGGGCTCGGCTGTTGGGCACTGACAATTCCGTGGTGTTGTCGGGGAAATCATCGTCCTTTCCTTGGCTGC
TCGCCTGTGTTGCCACCTGGATTCTGCGCGGGACGTCCTTCTGCTACGTCCCTTCGGCCCTCAATCCAGC
GGACCTTCCTTCCCGCGGCCTGCTGCCGGCTCTGCGGCCTCTTCCGCGTCTTCGCCTTCGCCCTCAGACG
AGTCGGATCTCCCTTTGGGCCGCCTCCCCGCGTCGACTTTAAGACCAATGACTTACAAGGCAGCTGTAGA
TCTTAGCCACTTTTTAAAAGAAAAGGGGGGACTGGAAGGGCTAATTCACTCCCAACGAAGACAAGATCTG
CTTTTTGCTTGTACTGGGTCTCTCTGGTTAGACCAGATCTGAGCCTGGGAGCTCTCTGGCTAACTAGGGA
ACCCACTGCTTAAGCCTCAATAAAGCTTGCCTTGAGTGCTTCAAGTAGTGTGTGCCCGTCTGTTGTGTGA
CTCTGGTAACTAGAGATCCCTCAGACCCTTTTAGTCAGTGTGGAAAATCTCTAGCAGTACGTATAGTAGT
TCATGTCATCTTATTATTCAGTATTTATAACTTGCAAAGAAATGAATATCAGAGAGTGAGAGGAACTTGT
TTATTGCAGCTTATAATGGTTACAAATAAAGCAATAGCATCACAAATTTCACAAATAAAGCATTTTTTTC
ACTGCATTCTAGTTGTGGTTTGTCCAAACTCATCAATGTATCTTATCATGTCTGGCTCTAGCTATCCCGC
CCCTAACTCCGCCCATCCCGCCCCTAACTCCGCCCAGTTCCGCCCATTCTCCGCCCCATGGCTGACTAAT
TTTTTTTATTTATGCAGAGGCCGAGGCCGCCTCGGCCTCTGAGCTATTCCAGAAGTAGTGAGGAGGCTTT
TTTGGAGGCCTAGGGACGTACCCAATTCGCCCTATAGTGAGTCGTATTACGCGCGCTCACTGGCCGTCGT
TTTACAACGTCGTGACTGGGAAAACCCTGGCGTTACCCAACTTAATCGCCTTGCAGCACATCCCCCTTTC
GCCAGCTGGCGTAATAGCGAAGAGGCCCGCACCGATCGCCCTTCCCAACAGTTGCGCAGCCTGAATGGCG
AATGGG
[124 nt withheld, positions 3367-3490]
C
[91 nt withheld, positions 3492-3582]
A
[49 nt withheld, positions 3584-3632]
CCTTTGACGTTGGAGTCCACGTTCTTT
[37 nt withheld, positions 3660-3696]
ACCCTATCTCGGTCTATTCTTTTGATTTATAAGGGATTTTGCCGATTTCGGCCTATTGGTTAAAAAATGA
GCTGATTTAACAAAAATTTAACGCGAATTTTAACAAAATATTAACGCTTACAATTTAGGTGGCACTTTTC
GGGGAAATGTGCGCGGAACCCCTATTTGTTTATTTTTCTAAATACATTCAAATATGTATCCGCTCATGAG
ACAATAACCCTGATAAATGCTTCAATAATATTGAAAAAGGAAGAGTATGAGTATTCAACATTTCCGTGTC
GCCCTTATTCCCTTTTTTGCGGCATTTTGCCTTCCTGTTTTTGCTCACCCAGAAACGCTGGTGAAAGTAA
AAGATGCTGAAGATCAGTTGGGTGCACGAGTGGGTTACATCGAACTGGATCTCAACAGCGGTAAGATCCT
TGAGAGTTTTCGCCCCGAAGAACGTTTTCCAATGATGAGCACTTTTAAAGTTCTGCTATGTGGCGCGGTA
TTATCCCGTATTGACGCCGGGCAAGAGCAACTCGGTCGCCGCATACACTATTCTCAGAATGACTTGGTTG
AGTACTCACCAGTCACAGAAAAGCATCTTACGGATGGCATGACAGTAAGAGAATTATGCAGTGCTGCCAT
AACCATGAGTGATAACACTGCGGCCAACTTACTTCTGACAACGATCGGAGGACCGAAGGAGCTAACCGCT
TTTTTGCACAACATGGGGGATCATGTAACTCGCCTTGATCGTTGGGAACCGGAGCTGAATGAAGCCATAC
CAAACGACGAGCGTGACACCACGATGCCTGTAGCAATGGCAACAACGTTGCGCAAACTATTAACTGGCGA
ACTACTTACTCTAGCTTCCCGGCAACAATTAATAGACTGGATGGAGGCGGATAAAGTTGCAGGACCACTT
CTGCGCTCGGCCCTTCCGGCTGGCTGGTTTATTGCTGATAAATCTGGAGCCGGTGAGCGTGGGTCTCGCG
GTATCATTGCAGCACTGGGGCCAGATGGTAAGCCCTCCCGTATCGTAGTTATCTACACGACGGGGAGTCA
GGCAACTATGGATGAACGAAATAGACAGATCGCTGAGATAGGTGCCTCACTGATTAAGCATTGGTAACTG
TCAGACCAAGTTTACTCATATATACTTTAGATTGATTTAAAACTTCATTTTTAATTTAAAAGGATCTAGG
TGAAGATCCTTTTTGATAATCTCATGACCAAAATCCCTTAACGTGAGTTTTCGTTCCACTGAGCGTCAGA
CCCCGTAGAAAAGATCAAAGGATCTTCTTGAGATCCTTTTTTTCTGCGCGTAATCTGCTGCTTGCAAACA
AAAAAACCACCGCTACCAGCGGTGGTTTGTTTGCCGGATCAAGAGCTACCAACTCTTTTTCCGAAGGTAA
CTGGCTTCAGCAGAGCGCAGATACCAAATACTGTTCTTCTAGTGTAGCCGTAGTTAGGCCACCACTTCAA
GAACTCTGTAGCACCGCCTACATACCTCGCTCTGCTAATCCTGTTACCAGTGGCTGCTGCCAGTGGCGAT
AAGTCGTGTCTTACCGGGTTGGACTCAAGACGATAGTTACCGGATAAGGCGCAGCGGTCGGGCTGAACGG
GGGGTTCGTGCACACAGCCCAGCTTGGAGCGAACGACCTACACCGAACTGAGATACCTACAGCGTGAGCT
ATGAGAAAGCGCCACGCTTCCCGAAGGGAGAAAGGCGGACAGGTATCCGGTAAGCGGCAGGGTCGGAACA
GGAGAGCGCACGAGGGAGCTTCCAGGGGGAAACGCCTGGTATCTTTATAGTCCTGTCGGGTTTCGCCACC
TCTGACTTGAGCGTCGATTTTTGTGATGCTCGTCAGGGGGGCGGAGCCTATGGAAAAACGCCAGCAACGC
GGCCTTTTTACGGTTCCTGGCCTTTTGCTGGCCTTTTGCTCACATGTTCTTTCCTGCGTTATCCCCTGAT
TCTGTGGATAACCGTATTACCGCCTTTGAGTGAGCTGATACCGCTCGCCGCAGCCGAACGACCGAGCGCA
GCGAGTCAGTGAGCGAGGAAGCGGAAGAGCGCCCAATACGCAAACCGCCTCTCCCCGCGCGTTGGCCGAT
TCATTAATGCAGCTGGCACGACAGGTTTCCCGACTGGAAAGCGGGCAGTGAGCGCAACGCAATTAATGTG
AGTTAGCTCACTCATTAGGCACCCCAGGCTTTACACTTTATGCTTCCGGCTCGTATGTTGTGTGGAATTG
TGAGCGGATAACAATTTCACACAGGAAACAGCTATGACCATGATTACGCCAAGCGCGCAATTAACCCTCA
CTAAAGGGAACAAAAGCTGGAGCTGCAAGCTTAATGTAGTCTTATGCAATACTCTTGTAGTCTTGCAACA
TGGTAACGATGAGTTAGCAACATGCCTTACAAGGAGAGAAAAAGCACCGTGCATGCCGATTGGTGGAAGT
AAGGTGGTACGATCGTGCCTTATTAGGAAGGCAACAGACGGGTCTGACATGGATTGGACGAACCACTGAA
TTGCCGCATTGCAGAGATATTGTATTTAAGTGCCTAGCTCGATACATAAACGGGTCTCTCTGGTTAGACC
AGATCTGAGCCTGGGAGCTCTCTGGCTAACTAGGGAACCCACTGCTTAAGCCTCAATAAAGCTTGCCTTG
AGTGCTTCAAGTAGTGTGTGCCCGTCTGTTGTGTGACTCTGGTAACTAGAGATCCCTCAGACCCTTTTAG
TCAGTGTGGAAAATCTCTAGCAGTGGCGCCCGAACAGGGACTTGAAAGCGAAAGGGAAACCAGAGGAGCT
CTCTCGACGCAGGACTCGGCTTGCTGAAGCGCGCACGGCAAGAGGCGAGGGGCGGCGACTGGTGAGTACG
CCAAAAATTTTGACTAGCGGAGGCTAGAAGGAGAGAGATGGGTGCGAGAGCGTCAGTATTAAGCGGGGGA
GAATTAGATCGCGATGGGAAAAAATTCGGTTAAGGCCAGGGGGAAAGAAAAAATATAAATTAAAACATAT
AGTATGGGCAAGCAGGGAGCTAGAACGATTCGCAGTTAATCCTGGCCTGTTAGAAACATCAGAAGGCTGT
AGACAAATACTGGGACAGCTACAACCATCCCTTCAGACAGGATCAGAAGAACTTAGATCATTATATAATA
CAGTAGCAACCCTCTATTGTGTGCATCAAAGGATAGAGATAAAAGACACCAAGGAAGCTTTAGACAAGAT
AGAGGAAGAGCAAAACAAAAGTAAGACCACCGCACAGCAAGCGGCCGCTGATCTTCAGACCTGGAGGAGG
AGATATGAGGGACAATTGGAGAAGTGAATTATATAAATATAAAGTAGTAAAAATTGAACCATTAGGAGTA
GCACCCACCAAGGCAAAGAGAAGAGTGGTGCAGAGAGAAAAAAGAGCAGTGGGAATAGGAGCTTTGTTCC
TTGGGTTCTTGGGAGCAGCAGGAAGCACTATGGGCGCAGCGTCAATGACGCTGACGGTACAGGCCAGACA
ATTATTGTCTGGTATAGTGCAGCAGCAGAACAATTTGCTGAGGGCTATTGAGGCGCAACAGCATCTGTTG
CAACTCACAGTCTGGGGCATCAAGCAGCTCCAGGCAAGAATCCTGGCTGTGGAAAGATACCTAAAGGATC
AACAGCTCCTGGGGATTTGGGGTTGCTCTGGAAAACTCATTTGCACCACTGCTGTGCCTTGGAATGCTAG
TTGGAGTAATAAATCTCTGGAACAGATTTGGAATCACACGACCTGGATGGAGTGGGACAGAGAAATTAAC
AATTACACAAGCTTAATACACTCCTTAATTGAAGAATCGCAAAACCAGCAAGAAAAGAATGAACAAGAAT
TATTGGAATTAGATAAATGGGCAAGTTTGTGGAATTGGTTTAACATAACAAATTGGCTGTGGTATATAAA
ATTATTCATAATGATAGTAGGAGGCTTGGTAGGTTTAAGAATAGTTTTTGCTGTACTTTCTATAGTGAAT
AGAGTTAGGCAGGGATATTCACCATTATCGTTTCAGACCCACCTCCCAACCCCGAGGGGACCCAGAGAGG
GCCTATTTCCCATGATTCCTTCATATTTGCATATACGATACAAGGCTGTTAGAGAGATAATTAGAATTAA
TTTGACTGTAAACACAAAGATATTAGTACAAAATACGTGACGTAGAAAGTAATAATTTCTTGGGTAGTTT
GCAGTTTTAAAATTATGTTTTAAAATGGACTATCATATGCTTACCGTAACTTGAAAGTATTTCGATTTCT
TGGCTTTATATATCTTGTGGAAAGGACGAAACACCGCCTGAGCATTCTGTGAGTCGGTTTTAGAGCTAGA
AATAGCAAGTTAAAATAAGGCTAGTCCGTTATCAACTTGAAAAAGTGGCACCGAGTCGGTGCTTTTTTAA
GCTTGGCGTAACTAGATCTTGAGACAAATGGCAGTATTCATCCACAATTTTAAAAGAAAAGGGGGGATTG
GGGGGTACAGTGCAGGGGAAAGAATAGTAGACATAATAGCAACAGACATACAAACTAAAGAATTACAAAA
ACAAATTACAAAAATTCAAAATTTTCGGGTTTATTACAGGGACAGCAGAGATCCACTTTGGCGCCGGCTC
GAGGGGG
