>Addgene plasmid #77342 | TWF2 gRNA (BRDN0001146396) | depositor partial sequence | sequence record 144802 | Target Sequence
CCTGAGCATTCTGTGAGTCG
