>Addgene plasmid #77342 | TWF2 gRNA (BRDN0001146396) | addgene partial sequence | sequence record 187575 | hU6-F
CGTAGAAAGTAATAATTTCTTGGGTAGTTTGCAGTTTTAAAATTATGTTTTAAAATGGACTATCATATGC
TTACCGTAACTTGAAAGTATTTCGATTTCTTGGCTTTATATATCTTGTGGAAAGGACGAAACACCGCCTG
AGCATTCTGTGAGTCGGTTTTAGAGCTAGAAATAGCAAGTTAAAATAAGGCTAGTCCGTTATCAACTTGA
AAAAGTGGCACCGAGTCGGTGCTTTTTTAAGCTTGGCGTAACTAGATCTTGAGACAAATGGCAGTATTCA
TCCACAATTTTAAAAGAAAAGGGGGGATTGGGGGGTACAGTGCAGGGGAAAGAATAGTAGACATAATAGC
AACAGACATACAAACTAAAGAATTACAAAAACAAATTACAAAAATTCAAAATTTTCGGGTTTATTACAGG
GACAGCAGAGATCCACTTTGGCGCCGGCTCGAGGGGGCCCGGGTGCAAAGATGGATAAAGTTTTAAACAG
AGAGGAATCTTTGCAGCTAATGGACCTTCTAGGTCTTGAAAGGAGTGGGAATTGGCTCCGGTGCCCGTCA
GTGGGCAGAG
